Addgene plasmid #19763: pLV-tetO-myc T58A
Depositing lab: Konrad Hochedlinger. Depositing organization: Massachusetts General Hospital. Publication: Defining molecular cornerstones during fibroblast to iPS cell reprogramming in mouse. Stadtfeld M, Maherali N, Breault DT, Hochedlinger K. Cell Stem Cell. 2008 Mar 6. 2(3):230-40. 10.1016/j.stem.2008.02.001 PubMed 18371448.
Backbone
  Vector backbone: FUdeltaGW
  Backbone size w/o insert (bp): 9941
  Vector type: Mammalian Expression, Lentiviral
Growth in bacteria
  Bacterial resistance: Ampicillin, 100 μg/mL
  Growth temperature: 37°C
  Growth strain: Stbl3
  Growth instructions: Stbl3
  Copy number: High Copy
Gene/Insert
  Gene/Insert name: c-myc
  Species: H. sapiens (human)
  Insert size (bp): 1320
  Mutation: T58A
  Entrez Gene: MYC (a.k.a. MRTL, MYCC, bHLHe39, c-Myc)
  Tag / fusion protein: 3xHA (N terminal on insert)
  Cloning method: Restriction Enzyme; 5′ cloning site EcoRI (destroyed during cloning); 3′ cloning site EcoRI (destroyed during cloning)
  Sequencing primers: 5′ CMV-F
Terms and licenses: Academic/Nonprofit Terms; Industry Terms: Not Available to Industry
Depositor comments: From article: A tet-inducible lentivirus called LV-tetO was generated by removing the EcoRI/PacI fragment containing the ubiquitin promoter elements from the FUdeltaGW vector (modified from FUGW by removal of GFP with EcoRI-XbaI and re-creation of the EcoRI site) and replacing it with tetO sequences derived from pTet-Splice by EcoRI/XhoI digestion.cDNAs for c-Myc (T58A mutant), Klf4, Oct4, and Sox2 were isolated from pMIG or pMX vectors and cloned into LV-tetO using a unique EcoRI restriction site.
How to cite: pLV-tetO-myc T58A was a gift from Konrad Hochedlinger (Addgene plasmid # 19763 ; http://n2t.net/addgene:19763 ; RRID:Addgene_19763)
