[The description below was written by a language model from this plasmid's Addgene catalogue record and pLannotate feature annotations shown in this document.]
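Description:
pLV-tetO-myc T58A is a doxycycline/tetracycline-inducible HIV-1-based lentiviral expression plasmid for delivering human c-MYC carrying the T58A substitution into mammalian cells. It was built on the FUdeltaGW backbone (a GFP-deleted derivative of FUGW) by replacing the ubiquitin promoter with tetO sequences, giving the LV-tetO vector, into which the c-myc cDNA was inserted at a single EcoRI site that was destroyed during cloning. In bacteria the plasmid replicates from a high-copy ColE1/pUC-type origin and is selected with ampicillin through the β-lactamase gene. An f1 origin is also annotated. So is an SV40/EM7-driven BleoR (Zeocin resistance) cassette, which lies outside the LTR-flanked region and so would not be carried in the packaged viral genome.

The viral transfer cassette begins with a CMV enhancer/promoter fused to a truncated 5' LTR, which drives genomic RNA production in packaging cells. It is followed by the Ψ packaging signal with a gag fragment, the RRE for Rev-dependent nuclear export, and the cPPT/CTS. Downstream, a tetracycline response element with seven tetO copies is joined to a minimal CMV promoter and controls the c-Myc coding sequence, so expression requires a tet transactivator supplied separately plus inducer. A WPRE enhances transcript expression, and a truncated 3' LTR with a bGH polyadenylation signal closes the unit. The catalogue lists an N-terminal 3xHA tag, but the feature table does not annotate it separately. The annotated sequence record (9,894 nt) is also shorter than the listed backbone and insert sizes would suggest. According to the depositor comments and the associated publication, this vector was made alongside Klf4, Oct4 and Sox2 versions for inducible reprogramming of mouse fibroblasts to iPS cells.
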