Features (pLannotate 1.2.2; 32 found; start..end, strand, type, name):
     31..83      -  misc_feature   bom (fragment): basis of mobility region from pBR322
    238..617     +  enhancer       CMV enhancer: human cytomegalovirus immediate early enhancer
    618..817     +  promoter       CMV promoter: human cytomegalovirus (CMV) immediate early promoter
    835..1015    +  LTR            5' LTR (truncated): truncated 5' long terminal repeat (LTR) from HIV-1
   1062..1187    +  misc_feature   HIV-1 Ψ: packaging signal of human immunodeficiency virus type 1
   1171..1534    +  CDS            HIV-1 gag (fragment): gag protein from human immunodeficiency virus 1; gag
   1680..1913    +  misc_feature   RRE: The Rev response element (RRE) of HIV-1 allows for Rev-dependent mRNA export from the nucleus to the cytoplasm.
   2290..2390    +  CDS            Rev (fragment): human immunodeficiency virus 1 (HIV-1) Rev protein; rev; enhances nuclear export of unspliced and incompletely spliced viral mRNAs
   2440..2557    +  misc_feature   cPPT/CTS: central polypurine tract and central termination sequence of HIV-1
   2610..2880    +  protein_bind   tetracycline response element: contains seven copies of the tetracycline operator tetO tetracycline repressor TetR
   2891..2908    +  misc_feature   MCS (fragment): pUC18/19 multiple cloning site
   2913..2950    +  promoter       minimal CMV promoter: human cytomegalovirus (CMV) immediate early promoter
   3226..4542    +  CDS            c-Myc: human c-Myc proto-oncogene
   4563..4586    +  misc_feature   MCS (fragment): pBluescript multiple cloning site
   4586..5174    +  misc_feature   WPRE: woodchuck hepatitis virus posttranscriptional regulatory element
   5111..5692    +  CDS            nef (fragment): NEF_HV1H2 - Experimental evidence at protein level: Swiss-Prot protein existence level 1. Extracellular Nef protein targets CD4(+) T-lymphocytes for apoptosis by interacting with CXCR4 surface receptors. From Human immunodeficiency virus type 1 group M subtype B (isolate HXB2) (HIV-1).
   5699..5879    +  LTR            5' LTR (truncated): truncated 5' long terminal repeat (LTR) from HIV-1
   5911..6135    +  polyA_signal   bGH poly(A) signal: bovine growth hormone polyadenylation signal
   6139..6160    +  promoter       SV40 promoter (fragment): SV40 enhancer and early promoter
   6181..6609    +  rep_origin     f1 ori (sequence partly withheld): f1 bacteriophage origin of replication; arrow indicates direction of (+) strand synthesis
   6623..6952    +  promoter       SV40 promoter: SV40 enhancer and early promoter
   7000..7047    +  promoter       EM7 promoter: synthetic bacterial promoter&nbsp
   7066..7440    +  CDS            BleoR: antibiotic-binding protein; Sh ble from Streptoalloteichus hindustanus; confers resistance to bleomycin, phleomycin, and Zeocin™
   7450..7575    +  CDS            ble (fragment): BLE_KLEPN - Experimental evidence at protein level: Swiss-Prot protein existence level 1. Binding protein with a strong affinity to the bleomycin family of antibiotics. Binds to CL990; an antimitotic-antibiotic compound. From Klebsiella pneumoniae.
   7570..7691    +  polyA_signal   SV40 poly(A) signal: SV40 polyadenylation signal
   7764..7780    -  protein_bind   lac operator: The lac repressor binds to the lac operator to inhibit transcription in E. coli. This inhibition can be relieved by adding lactose or isopropyl-β-D-thiogalactopyranoside (IPTG). lac repressor encoded by lacI
   7788..7818    -  promoter       lac promoter: promoter for the E. coli lac operon
   7833..7854    -  protein_bind   CAP binding site: CAP binding activates transcription in the presence of cAMP. E. coli catabolite activator protein
   7867..7959    -  CDS            lacI (fragment): lac repressor; lacI; The lac repressor binds to the lac operator to inhibit transcription in E. coli. This inhibition can be relieved by adding lactose or isopropyl-β-D-thiogalactopyranoside (IPTG).
   8142..8730    -  rep_origin     ori: high-copy-number ColE1/pMB1/pBR322/pUC origin of replication
   8901..9761    -  CDS            AmpR: β-lactamase; bla; confers resistance to ampicillin, carbenicillin, and related antibiotics
   9762..9866    -  promoter       AmpR promoter: bla
>Addgene plasmid #19763 | pLV-tetO-myc T58A | depositor full sequence | sequence record 9361 | Author sequence
GTCGACGGATCGGGAGATCTCCCGATCCCCTATGGTGCACTCTCAGTACAATCTGCTCTGATGCCGCATA
GTTAAGCCAGTATCTGCTCCCTGCTTGTGTGTTGGAGGTCGCTGAGTAGTGCGCGAGCAAAATTTAAGCT
ACAACAAGGCAAGGCTTGACCGACAATTGCATGAAGAATCTGCTTAGGGTTAGGCGTTTTGCGCTGCTTC
GCGATGTACGGGCCAGATATACGCGTTGACATTGATTATTGACTAGTTATTAATAGTAATCAATTACGGG
GTCATTAGTTCATAGCCCATATATGGAGTTCCGCGTTACATAACTTACGGTAAATGGCCCGCCTGGCTGA
CCGCCCAACGACCCCCGCCCATTGACGTCAATAATGACGTATGTTCCCATAGTAACGCCAATAGGGACTT
TCCATTGACGTCAATGGGTGGAGTATTTACGGTAAACTGCCCACTTGGCAGTACATCAAGTGTATCATAT
GCCAAGTACGCCCCCTATTGACGTCAATGACGGTAAATGGCCCGCCTGGCATTATGCCCAGTACATGACC
TTATGGGACTTTCCTACTTGGCAGTACATCTACGTATTAGTCATCGCTATTACCATGGTGATGCGGTTTT
GGCAGTACATCAATGGGCGTGGATAGCGGTTTGACTCACGGGGATTTCCAAGTCTCCACCCCATTGACGT
CAATGGGAGTTTGTTTTGGCACCAAAATCAACGGGACTTTCCAAAATGTCGTAACAACTCCGCCCCATTG
ACGCAAATGGGCGGTAGGCGTGTACGGTGGGAGGTCTATATAAGCAGCGCGTTTTGCCTGTACTGGGTCT
CTCTGGTTAGACCAGATCTGAGCCTGGGAGCTCTCTGGCTAACTAGGGAACCCACTGCTTAAGCCTCAAT
AAAGCTTGCCTTGAGTGCTTCAAGTAGTGTGTGCCCGTCTGTTGTGTGACTCTGGTAACTAGAGATCCCT
CAGACCCTTTTAGTCAGTGTGGAAAATCTCTAGCAGTGGCGCCCGAACAGGGACTTGAAAGCGAAAGGGA
AACCAGAGGAGCTCTCTCGACGCAGGACTCGGCTTGCTGAAGCGCGCACGGCAAGAGGCGAGGGGCGGCG
ACTGGTGAGTACGCCAAAAATTTTGACTAGCGGAGGCTAGAAGGAGAGAGATGGGTGCGAGAGCGTCAGT
ATTAAGCGGGGGAGAATTAGATCGCGATGGGAAAAAATTCGGTTAAGGCCAGGGGGAAAGAAAAAATATA
AATTAAAACATATAGTATGGGCAAGCAGGGAGCTAGAACGATTCGCAGTTAATCCTGGCCTGTTAGAAAC
ATCAGAAGGCTGTAGACAAATACTGGGACAGCTACAACCATCCCTTCAGACAGGATCAGAAGAACTTAGA
TCATTATATAATACAGTAGCAACCCTCTATTGTGTGCATCAAAGGATAGAGATAAAAGACACCAAGGAAG
CTTTAGACAAGATAGAGGAAGAGCAAAACAAAAGTAAGACCACCGCACAGCAAGCGGCCGCTGATCTTCA
GACCTGGAGGAGGAGATATGAGGGACAATTGGAGAAGTGAATTATATAAATATAAAGTAGTAAAAATTGA
ACCATTAGGAGTAGCACCCACCAAGGCAAAGAGAAGAGTGGTGCAGAGAGAAAAAAGAGCAGTGGGAATA
GGAGCTTTGTTCCTTGGGTTCTTGGGAGCAGCAGGAAGCACTATGGGCGCAGCGTCAATGACGCTGACGG
TACAGGCCAGACAATTATTGTCTGGTATAGTGCAGCAGCAGAACAATTTGCTGAGGGCTATTGAGGCGCA
ACAGCATCTGTTGCAACTCACAGTCTGGGGCATCAAGCAGCTCCAGGCAAGAATCCTGGCTGTGGAAAGA
TACCTAAAGGATCAACAGCTCCTGGGGATTTGGGGTTGCTCTGGAAAACTCATTTGCACCACTGCTGTGC
CTTGGAATGCTAGTTGGAGTAATAAATCTCTGGAACAGATTTGGAATCACACGACCTGGATGGAGTGGGA
CAGAGAAATTAACAATTACACAAGCTTAATACACTCCTTAATTGAAGAATCGCAAAACCAGCAAGAAAAG
AATGAACAAGAATTATTGGAATTAGATAAATGGGCAAGTTTGTGGAATTGGTTTAACATAACAAATTGGC
TGTGGTATATAAAATTATTCATAATGATAGTAGGAGGCTTGGTAGGTTTAAGAATAGTTTTTGCTGTACT
TTCTATAGTGAATAGAGTTAGGCAGGGATATTCACCATTATCGTTTCAGACCCACCTCCCAACCCCGAGG
GGACCCGACAGGCCCGAAGGAATAGAAGAAGAAGGTGGAGAGAGAGACAGAGACAGATCCATTCGATTAG
TGAACGGATCGGCACTGCGTGCGCCAATTCTGCAGACAAATGGCAGTATTCATCCACAATTTTAAAAGAA
AAGGGGGGATTGGGGGGTACAGTGCAGGGGAAAGAATAGTAGACATAATAGCAACAGACATACAAACTAA
AGAATTACAAAAACAAATTACAAAAATTCAAAATTTTCGGGTTTATTACAGGGACAGCAGAGATCCAGTT
TGGTTATCGAGTTTACCACTCCCTATCAGTGATAGAGAAAAGTGAAAGTCGAGTTTACCACTCCCTATCA
GTGATAGAGAAAAGTGAAAGTCGAGTTTACCACTCCCTATCAGTGATAGAGAAAAGTGAAAGTCGAGTTT
ACCACTCCCTATCAGTGATAGAGAAAAGTGAAAGTCGAGTTTACCACTCCCTATCAGTGATAGAGAAAAG
TGAAAGTCGAGTTTACCACTCCCTATCAGTGATAGAGAAAAGTGAAAGTCGAGTTTACCACTCCCTATCA
GTGATAGAGAAAAGTGAAAGTCGAGCTCGGTACCCGGGTCGAGTAGGCGTGTACGGTGGGAGGCCTATAT
AAGCAGAGCTCGTTTAGTGAACCGTCAGATCGCCTGGAGACGCCATCCACGCTGTTTTGACCTCCATAGA
AGACACCGGGACCGATCCAGCCTCCGCGGCCCCGAATTATCTTCGGCCAGCGACTAGTAGAAGCCACCAT
GGATAGCTATCCTTATGACGTGCCTGACTATGCCAGCCTGATGCTGATGAGCTATCCTTATGACGTGCCT
GACTATGCCAGCCTGATGCTGATGAGCTATCCTTATGACGTGCCTGACTATGCCAGCCTGATGCTGATGT
CTAGACCCCTCAACGTTAGCTTCACCAACAGGAACTATGACCTCGACTACGACTCGGTGCAGCCGTATTT
CTACTGCGACGAGGAGGAGAACTTCTACCAGCAGCAGCAGCAGAGCGAGCTGCAGCCCCCGGCGCCCAGC
GAGGATATCTGGAAGAAATTCGAGCTGCTGCCCGCGCCGCCCCTGTCCCCTAGCCGCCGCTCCGGGCTCT
GCTCGCCCTCCTACGTTGCGGTCACACCCTTCTCCCTTCGGGGAGACAACGACGGCGGTGGCGGGAGCTT
CTCCACGGCCGACCAGCTGGAGATGGTGACCGAGCTGCTGGGAGGAGACATGGTGAACCAGAGTTTCATC
TGCGACCCGGACGACGAGACCTTCATCAAAAACATCATCATCCAGGACTGTATGTGGAGCGGCTTCTCGG
CCGCCGCCAAGCTCGTCTCAGAGAAGCTGGCCTCCTACCAGGCTGCGCGCAAAGACAGCGGCAGCCCGAA
CCCCGCCCGCGGCCACAGCGTCTGCTCCACCTCCAGCTTGTACCTGCAGGATCTGAGCGCCGCCGCCTCA
GAGTGCATCGACCCCTCGGTGGTCTTCCCCTACCCTCTCAACGACAGCAGCTCGCCCAAGTCCTGCGCCT
CGCAAGACTCCAGCGCCTTCTCTCCGTCCTCGGATTCTCTGCTCTCCTCGACGGAGTCCTCCCCGCAGGG
CAGCCCCGAGCCCCTGGTGCTCCATGAGGAGACACCGCCCACCACCAGCAGCGACTCTGAGGAGGAACAA
GAAGATGAGGAAGAAATCGATGTTGTTTCTGTGGAAAAGAGGCAGGCTCCTGGCAAAAGGTCAGAGTCTG
GATCACCTTCTGCTGGAGGCCACAGCAAACCTCCTCACAGCCCACTGGTCCTCAAGAGGTGCCACGTCTC
CACACATCAGCACAACTACGCAGCGCCTCCCTCCACTCGGAAGGACTATCCTGCTGCCAAGAGGGTCAAG
TTGGACAGTGTCAGAGTCCTGAGACAGATCAGCAACAACCGAAAATGCACCAGCCCCAGGTCCTCGGACA
CCGAGGAGAATGTCAAGAGGCGAACACACAACGTCTTGGAGCGCCAGAGGAGGAACGAGCTAAAACGGAG
CTTTTTTGCCCTGCGTGACCAGATCCCGGAGTTGGAAAACAATGAAAAGGCCCCCAAGGTAGTTATCCTT
AAAAAAGCCACAGCATACATCCTGTCCGTCCAAGCAGAGGAGCAAAAGCTCATTTCTGAAGAGGACTTGT
TGCGGAAACGACGAGAACAGTTGAAACACAAACTTGAACAGCTACGGAACTCTTGTGCGTAAGTCGACGG
ATCCTGAGAATTAATTCGATATCAAGCTTATCGATAATCAACCTCTGGATTACAAAATTTGTGAAAGATT
GACTGGTATTCTTAACTATGTTGCTCCTTTTACGCTATGTGGATACGCTGCTTTAATGCCTTTGTATCAT
GCTATTGCTTCCCGTATGGCTTTCATTTTCTCCTCCTTGTATAAATCCTGGTTGCTGTCTCTTTATGAGG
AGTTGTGGCCCGTTGTCAGGCAACGTGGCGTGGTGTGCACTGTGTTTGCTGACGCAACCCCCACTGGTTG
GGGCATTGCCACCACCTGTCAGCTCCTTTCCGGGACTTTCGCTTTCCCCCTCCCTATTGCCACGGCGGAA
CTCATCGCCGCCTGCCTTGCCCGCTGCTGGACAGGGGCTCGGCTGTTGGGCACTGACAATTCCGTGGTGT
TGTCGGGGAAATCATCGTCCTTTCCTTGGCTGCTCGCCTGTGTTGCCACCTGGATTCTGCGCGGGACGTC
CTTCTGCTACGTCCCTTCGGCCCTCAATCCAGCGGACCTTCCTTCCCGCGGCCTGCTGCCGGCTCTGCGG
CCTCTTCCGCGTCTTCGCCTTCGCCCTCAGACGAGTCGGATCTCCCTTTGGGCCGCCTCCCCGCATCGAT
ACCGTCGACCTCGAGACCTAGAAAAACATGGAGCAATCACAAGTAGCAATACAGCAGCTACCAATGCTGA
TTGTGCCTGGCTAGAAGCACAAGAGGAGGAGGAGGTGGGTTTTCCAGTCACACCTCAGGTACCTTTAAGA
CCAATGACTTACAAGGCAGCTGTAGATCTTAGCCACTTTTTAAAAGAAAAGGGGGGACTGGAAGGGCTAA
TTCACTCCCAACGAAGACAAGATATCCTTGATCTGTGGATCTACCACACACAAGGCTACTTCCCTGATTG
GCAGAACTACACACCAGGGCCAGGGATCAGATATCCACTGACCTTTGGATGGTGCTACAAGCTAGTACCA
GTTGAGCAAGAGAAGGTAGAAGAAGCCAATGAAGGAGAGAACACCCGCTTGTTACACCCTGTGAGCCTGC
ATGGGATGGATGACCCGGAGAGAGAAGTATTAGAGTGGAGGTTTGACAGCCGCCTAGCATTTCATCACAT
GGCCCGAGAGCTGCATCCGGACTGTACTGGGTCTCTCTGGTTAGACCAGATCTGAGCCTGGGAGCTCTCT
GGCTAACTAGGGAACCCACTGCTTAAGCCTCAATAAAGCTTGCCTTGAGTGCTTCAAGTAGTGTGTGCCC
GTCTGTTGTGTGACTCTGGTAACTAGAGATCCCTCAGACCCTTTTAGTCAGTGTGGAAAATCTCTAGCAG
GGCCCGTTTAAACCCGCTGATCAGCCTCGACTGTGCCTTCTAGTTGCCAGCCATCTGTTGTTTGCCCCTC
CCCCGTGCCTTCCTTGACCCTGGAAGGTGCCACTCCCACTGTCCTTTCCTAATAAAATGAGGAAATTGCA
TCGCATTGTCTGAGTAGGTGTCATTCTATTCTGGGGGGTGGGGTGGGGCAGGACAGCAAGGGGGAGGATT
GGGAAGACAATAGCAGGCATGCTGGGGATGCGGTGGGCTCTATGGCTTCTGAGGCGGAAAGAACCAGCTG
GGGCTCTAGGGGGTATCCCC
[124 nt withheld, positions 6181-6304]
C
[91 nt withheld, positions 6306-6396]
A
[49 nt withheld, positions 6398-6446]
CCTTTGACGTTGGAGTCCACGTTCTTT
[37 nt withheld, positions 6474-6510]
ACCCTATCTCGGTCTATTCTTTTGATTTATAAGGGATTTTGCCGATTTCGGCCTATTGGTTAAAAAATGA
GCTGATTTAACAAAAATTTAACGCGAATTAATTCTGTGGAATGTGTGTCAGTTAGGGTGTGGAAAGTCCC
CAGGCTCCCCAGCAGGCAGAAGTATGCAAAGCATGCATCTCAATTAGTCAGCAACCAGGTGTGGAAAGTC
CCCAGGCTCCCCAGCAGGCAGAAGTATGCAAAGCATGCATCTCAATTAGTCAGCAACCATAGTCCCGCCC
CTAACTCCGCCCATCCCGCCCCTAACTCCGCCCAGTTCCGCCCATTCTCCGCCCCATGGCTGACTAATTT
TTTTTATTTATGCAGAGGCCGAGGCCGCCTCTGCCTCTGAGCTATTCCAGAAGTAGTGAGGAGGCTTTTT
TGGAGGCCTAGGCTTTTGCAAAAAGCTCCCGGGAGCTTGTATATCCATTTTCGGATCTGATCAGCACGTG
TTGACAATTAATCATCGGCATAGTATATCGGCATAGTATAATACGACAAGGTGAGGAACTAAACCATGGC
CAAGTTGACCAGTGCCGTTCCGGTGCTCACCGCGCGCGACGTCGCCGGAGCGGTCGAGTTCTGGACCGAC
CGGCTCGGGTTCTCCCGGGACTTCGTGGAGGACGACTTCGCCGGTGTGGTCCGGGACGACGTGACCCTGT
TCATCAGCGCGGTCCAGGACCAGGTGGTGCCGGACAACACCCTGGCCTGGGTGTGGGTGCGCGGCCTGGA
CGAGCTGTACGCCGAGTGGTCGGAGGTCGTGTCCACGAACTTCCGGGACGCCTCCGGGCCGGCCATGACC
GAGATCGGCGAGCAGCCGTGGGGGCGGGAGTTCGCCCTGCGCGACCCGGCCGGCAACTGCGTGCACTTCG
TGGCCGAGGAGCAGGACTGACACGTGCTACGAGATTTCGATTCCACCGCCGCCTTCTATGAAAGGTTGGG
CTTCGGAATCGTTTTCCGGGACGCCGGCTGGATGATCCTCCAGCGCGGGGATCTCATGCTGGAGTTCTTC
GCCCACCCCAACTTGTTTATTGCAGCTTATAATGGTTACAAATAAAGCAATAGCATCACAAATTTCACAA
ATAAAGCATTTTTTTCACTGCATTCTAGTTGTGGTTTGTCCAAACTCATCAATGTATCTTATCATGTCTG
TATACCGTCGACCTCTAGCTAGAGCTTGGCGTAATCATGGTCATAGCTGTTTCCTGTGTGAAATTGTTAT
CCGCTCACAATTCCACACAACATACGAGCCGGAAGCATAAAGTGTAAAGCCTGGGGTGCCTAATGAGTGA
GCTAACTCACATTAATTGCGTTGCGCTCACTGCCCGCTTTCCAGTCGGGAAACCTGTCGTGCCAGCTGCA
TTAATGAATCGGCCAACGCGCGGGGAGAGGCGGTTTGCGTATTGGGCGCTCTTCCGCTTCCTCGCTCACT
GACTCGCTGCGCTCGGTCGTTCGGCTGCGGCGAGCGGTATCAGCTCACTCAAAGGCGGTAATACGGTTAT
CCACAGAATCAGGGGATAACGCAGGAAAGAACATGTGAGCAAAAGGCCAGCAAAAGGCCAGGAACCGTAA
AAAGGCCGCGTTGCTGGCGTTTTTCCATAGGCTCCGCCCCCCTGACGAGCATCACAAAAATCGACGCTCA
AGTCAGAGGTGGCGAAACCCGACAGGACTATAAAGATACCAGGCGTTTCCCCCTGGAAGCTCCCTCGTGC
GCTCTCCTGTTCCGACCCTGCCGCTTACCGGATACCTGTCCGCCTTTCTCCCTTCGGGAAGCGTGGCGCT
TTCTCATAGCTCACGCTGTAGGTATCTCAGTTCGGTGTAGGTCGTTCGCTCCAAGCTGGGCTGTGTGCAC
GAACCCCCCGTTCAGCCCGACCGCTGCGCCTTATCCGGTAACTATCGTCTTGAGTCCAACCCGGTAAGAC
ACGACTTATCGCCACTGGCAGCAGCCACTGGTAACAGGATTAGCAGAGCGAGGTATGTAGGCGGTGCTAC
AGAGTTCTTGAAGTGGTGGCCTAACTACGGCTACACTAGAAGAACAGTATTTGGTATCTGCGCTCTGCTG
AAGCCAGTTACCTTCGGAAAAAGAGTTGGTAGCTCTTGATCCGGCAAACAAACCACCGCTGGTAGCGGTG
GTTTTTTTGTTTGCAAGCAGCAGATTACGCGCAGAAAAAAAGGATCTCAAGAAGATCCTTTGATCTTTTC
TACGGGGTCTGACGCTCAGTGGAACGAAAACTCACGTTAAGGGATTTTGGTCATGAGATTATCAAAAAGG
ATCTTCACCTAGATCCTTTTAAATTAAAAATGAAGTTTTAAATCAATCTAAAGTATATATGAGTAAACTT
GGTCTGACAGTTACCAATGCTTAATCAGTGAGGCACCTATCTCAGCGATCTGTCTATTTCGTTCATCCAT
AGTTGCCTGACTCCCCGTCGTGTAGATAACTACGATACGGGAGGGCTTACCATCTGGCCCCAGTGCTGCA
ATGATACCGCGAGACCCACGCTCACCGGCTCCAGATTTATCAGCAATAAACCAGCCAGCCGGAAGGGCCG
AGCGCAGAAGTGGTCCTGCAACTTTATCCGCCTCCATCCAGTCTATTAATTGTTGCCGGGAAGCTAGAGT
AAGTAGTTCGCCAGTTAATAGTTTGCGCAACGTTGTTGCCATTGCTACAGGCATCGTGGTGTCACGCTCG
TCGTTTGGTATGGCTTCATTCAGCTCCGGTTCCCAACGATCAAGGCGAGTTACATGATCCCCCATGTTGT
GCAAAAAAGCGGTTAGCTCCTTCGGTCCTCCGATCGTTGTCAGAAGTAAGTTGGCCGCAGTGTTATCACT
CATGGTTATGGCAGCACTGCATAATTCTCTTACTGTCATGCCATCCGTAAGATGCTTTTCTGTGACTGGT
GAGTACTCAACCAAGTCATTCTGAGAATAGTGTATGCGGCGACCGAGTTGCTCTTGCCCGGCGTCAATAC
GGGATAATACCGCGCCACATAGCAGAACTTTAAAAGTGCTCATCATTGGAAAACGTTCTTCGGGGCGAAA
ACTCTCAAGGATCTTACCGCTGTTGAGATCCAGTTCGATGTAACCCACTCGTGCACCCAACTGATCTTCA
GCATCTTTTACTTTCACCAGCGTTTCTGGGTGAGCAAAAACAGGAAGGCAAAATGCCGCAAAAAAGGGAA
TAAGGGCGACACGGAAATGTTGAATACTCATACTCTTCCTTTTTCAATATTATTGAAGCATTTATCAGGG
TTATTGTCTCATGAGCGGATACATATTTGAATGTATTTAGAAAAATAAACAAATAGGGGTTCCGCGCACA
TTTCCCCGAAAAGTGCCACCTGAC
