>Addgene plasmid #19763 | pLV-tetO-myc T58A | addgene partial sequence | sequence record 25419 | 19763 with WPRE-R
ATTTTGTAATCCAGAGGTTGATTATCGATAAGCTTGATATCGAATTAATTCTCAGGATCCGTCGACTTAC
GCACAAGAGTTCCGTAGCTGTTCAAGTTTGTGTTTCAACTGTTCTCGTCGTTTCCGCAACAAGTCCTCTT
CAGAAATGAGCTTTTGCTCCTCTGCTTGGACGGACAGGATGTATGCTGTGGCTTTTTTAAGGATAACTAC
CTTGGGGGCCTTTTCATTGTTTTCCAACTCCGGGATCTGGTCACGCAGGGCAAAAAAGCTCCGTTTTAGC
TCGTTCCTCCTCTGGCGCTCCAAGACGTTGTGTGTTCGCCTCTTGACATTCTCCTCGGTGTCCGAGGACC
TGGGGCTGGTGCATTTTCGGTTGTTGCTGATCTGTCTCAGGACTCTGACACTGTCCAACTTGACCCTCTT
GGCAGCAGGATAGTCCTTCCGAGTGGAGGGAGGCGCTGCGTAGTTGTGCTGATGTGTGGAGACGTGGCAC
CTCTTGAGGACCAGTGGGCTGTGAGGAGGTTTGCTGTGGCCTCCAGCAGAAGGTGATCCAGACTCTGACC
TTTTGCCAGGAGCCTGCCTCTTTTCCACAGAAACAACATCGATTTCTTCCTCATCTTCTTGTTCCTCCTC
AGAGTCGCTGCTGGTGGTGGGCGGTGTCTCCTCATGGAGCACCAGGGGCTCGGGGCTGCCCTGCGGGGAG
GACTCCGTCGAGGAGAGCAGAGAATCCGAGGACGGAGAGAAGGCGCTGGAGTCTTGCGAGGCGCAGGACT
TGGGCGAGCTGCTGTCGTTGAGAGGGTAGGGGAAGANCACCGAGGGGTCGATGCACTCTGAGGCGGCGGC
GCTCAGATCCTGCAGGTACAAGCTGGAGGTGGAGCAGACGCTGTGGCCGCGGGCGGGGTTCGGGCTGCCG
CTGTCTTTGCGCGCAGCC
