>Addgene plasmid #19763 | pLV-tetO-myc T58A | addgene partial sequence | sequence record 25420 | 19763 with LNCX
CGCTGTTTTGACCTCCATAGAAGACACCGGGACCGATCCAGCCTCCGCGGCCCCGAATTGATCTTCGGCC
AGCGACTAGTAGAAGCCACCATGGATAGCTATCCTTATGACGTGCCTGACTATGCCAGCCTGATGCTGAT
GAGCTATCCTTATGACGTGCCTGACTATGCCAGCCTGATGCTGATGAGCTATCCTTATGACGTGCCTGAC
TATGCCAGCCTGATGCTGATGTCTAGACCCCTCAACGTTAGCTTCACCAACAGGAACTATGACCTCGACT
ACGACTCGGTGCAGCCGTATTTCTACTGCGACGAGGAGGAGAACTTCTACCAGCAGCAGCAGCAGAGCGA
GCTGCAGCCCCCGGCGCCCAGCGAGGATATCTGGAAGAAATTCGAGCTGCTGCCCGCGCCGCCCCTGTCC
CCTAGCCGCCGCTCCGGGCTCTGCTCGCCCTCCTACGTTGCGGTCACACCCTTCTCCCTTCGGGGAGACA
ACGACGGCGGTGGCGGGAGCTTCTCCACGGCCGACCAGCTGGAGATGGTGACCGAGCTGCTGGGAGGAGA
CATGGTGAACCAGAGTTTCATCTGCGACCCGGACGACGAGACCTTCATCAAAAACATCATCATCCAGGAC
TGTATGTGGAGCGGCTTCTCGGCCGCCGCCAAGCTCGTCTCAGAGAAGCTGGCCTCCTACCAGGCTGCGC
GCAAAGACAGCGGCAGCCCGAACCCCGCCCGCGGCCACAGCGTCTGCTCCACCTCCAGCTTGTACCTGCA
GGATCTGAGCGCCGCCGCCTCAGAGTGCATCGACCCCTCGGTGGTCTTCCCCTACCCTCTCAACGACAGC
AGCTCGCCCAAGTCCTGCGCCTCGCAAGACTCCAGCGCCTTCTCTCCGTCCTCGGATTCTCTGCTCTCCT
CGACGGAGTCCTCCCCGCAGGGCAGCCCCGAGCCCCTGGTGCTCCATGAGGAGACACCGCCCACCACCAG
CAGCGACTCTGAG
