>Addgene plasmid #19763 | pLV-tetO-myc T58A | addgene partial sequence | sequence record 25421 | 19763 with CMV-F
CTGGGTCTCTCTGGTTAGACCAGATCTGAGCCTGGGAGCTCTCTGGCTAACTAGGGAACCCACTGCTTAA
GCCTCAATAAAGCTTGCCTTGAGTGCTTCAAGTAGTGTGTGCCCGTCTGTTGTGTGACTCTGGTAACTAG
AGATCCCTCAGACCCTTTTAGTCAGTGTGGAAAATCTCTAGCAGTGGCGCCCGAACAGGGACTTGAAAGC
GAAAGGGAAACCAGAGGAGCTCTCTCGACGCAGGACTCGGCTTGCTGAAGCGCGCACGGCAAGAGGCGAG
GGGCGGCGACTGGTGAGTACGCCAAAAATTTTGACTAGCGGAGGCTAGAAGGAGAGAGATGGGTGCGAGA
GCGTCAGTATTAAGCGGGGGAGAATTAGATCGCGATGGGAAAAAATTCGGTTAAGGCCAGGGGGAAAGAA
AAAATATAAATTAAAACATATAGTATGGGCAAGCAGGGAGCTAGAACGATTCGCAGTTAATCCTGGCCTG
TTAGAAACATCANAAGGCTGTAGACAAATACTGGGACAGCTA
